Addgene plasmid #51423: pGolden-Hyg
Purpose: Contain one loxP-PGK-Hyg-pA-loxP cassette, used for golden-gate reaction
Depositing lab: Yonglun Luo. Depositing organization: Aarhus University. Publication: Efficient construction of rAAV-based gene targeting vectors by Golden Gate cloning. Luo Y, Lin L, Bolund L, Sorensen CB. Biotechniques. 2014 May 1;56(5):263-8. doi: 10.2144/000114169. eCollection 2014 May. PubMed 24806227.
Backbone
  Vector backbone: pTopo
  Backbone manufacturer: lifetechnologies
  Backbone size w/o insert (bp): 3519
  Total vector size (bp): 5756
  Modifications to backbone: no
  Vector type: Mammalian Expression
  Selectable markers: Hygromycin
Growth in bacteria
  Bacterial resistance: Kanamycin, 50 μg/mL
  Growth temperature: 37°C
  Growth strain: DH5alpha
  Copy number: Unknown
Gene/Insert
  Gene/Insert name: PGK-Hyg-pA
  Species: H. sapiens (human)
  Insert size (bp): 2235
  Entrez Gene: PGK1 (a.k.a. HEL-S-68p, MIG10, PGKA)
  Promoter: PGK
  Cloning method: TOPO Cloning
  Sequencing primers: 5′ GGAAACAGCTATGACCATG; 3′ GTAAAACGACGGCCAGT
Resource information
  A portion of this plasmid was derived from a plasmid made by: The PGK-Neo-pA cassette was PCR amplified from the pNeDaKo-Hyg vector from Bert Vogelstein and Kenneth W. Kinzler, John Hopkins University, Baltimore, US
Terms and licenses: Academic/Nonprofit Terms; Industry Terms: Not Available to Industry
How to cite: pGolden-Hyg was a gift from Yonglun Luo (Addgene plasmid # 51423 ; http://n2t.net/addgene:51423 ; RRID:Addgene_51423)
