[The description below was written by a language model from this plasmid's Addgene catalogue record and pLannotate feature annotations shown in this document.]
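Description:
pGolden-Hyg is a 5,756 bp donor plasmid built by TOPO cloning a roughly 2.2 kb floxed hygromycin selection cassette into a commercial pTopo backbone. It serves as a module for Golden Gate assembly, and the associated work concerns rapid construction of rAAV-based gene targeting vectors. The plasmid is maintained in E. coli through a high-copy ColE1/pUC-type origin and selected with kanamycin via the Tn5-derived NeoR/KanR gene. The annotation also finds a BleoR (Sh ble) open reading frame downstream of it. Typical TOPO backbone remnants surround the insertion site: the lac promoter and operator, SP6 and T7 promoters, and lacZα and ccdB fragments. The ccdB fusion is interrupted by the insert.

The payload lies on the reverse strand relative to the lac promoter. It consists of a PGK promoter driving the hygromycin phosphotransferase gene (HygR), followed by a bovine growth hormone polyadenylation signal, with loxP sites at both ends. The catalogue links the insert to human PGK1, whereas the feature table annotates the promoter as mouse phosphoglycerate kinase 1, so its species origin is recorded inconsistently. The cassette was PCR amplified from the pNeDaKo-Hyg vector, although the record's note calls it PGK-Neo-pA. In a finished targeting vector, this cassette would allow hygromycin selection of mammalian cells that have integrated the construct. The flanking loxP sites then permit Cre recombinase to excise the marker. The record does not state which type IIS enzyme sites or overhangs release the cassette in the Golden Gate reaction. No AAV ITRs or homology arms are annotated, so these must come from other parts of the assembly.
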