Features (pLannotate 1.2.2; 22 found; start..end, strand, type, name):
      2..94      +  CDS            lacI (fragment): lac repressor; lacI; The lac repressor binds to the lac operator to inhibit transcription in E. coli. This inhibition can be relieved by adding lactose or isopropyl-β-D-thiogalactopyranoside (IPTG).
    107..128     +  protein_bind   CAP binding site: CAP binding activates transcription in the presence of cAMP. E. coli catabolite activator protein
    143..173     +  promoter       lac promoter: promoter for the E. coli lac operon
    181..197     +  protein_bind   lac operator: The lac repressor binds to the lac operator to inhibit transcription in E. coli. This inhibition can be relieved by adding lactose or isopropyl-β-D-thiogalactopyranoside (IPTG). lac repressor encoded by lacI
    239..257     +  promoter       SP6 promoter: promoter for bacteriophage SP6 RNA polymerase
    349..382     -  protein_bind   loxP: Cre-mediated recombination occurs in the 8-bp core sequence (GCATACAT). Cre recombinase
    383..403     -  promoter       SV40 promoter (fragment): SV40 enhancer and early promoter
    407..631     -  polyA_signal   bGH poly(A) signal: bovine growth hormone polyadenylation signal
    655..927     -  CDS            yokD (fragment): YOKD_BACSU - Experimental evidence at protein level: Swiss-Prot protein existence level 1. May contribute to antibiotic resistance. From Bacillus subtilis (strain 168).
    945..1965    -  CDS            HygR (fragment): aminoglycoside phosphotransferase from E. coli; aph(4)-Ia; confers resistance to hygromycin
   1981..2480    -  promoter       PGK promoter: mouse phosphoglycerate kinase 1 promoter
   2492..2525    -  protein_bind   loxP: Cre-mediated recombination occurs in the 8-bp core sequence (GCATACAT). Cre recombinase
   2526..2542    -  misc_feature   MCS (fragment): pBluescript multiple cloning site
   2644..2662    -  promoter       T7 promoter: promoter for bacteriophage T7 RNA polymerase
   2665..2812    +  CDS            lacZα (fragment): LacZα fragment of β-galactosidase; lacZ fragment
   2822..3125    +  CDS            ccdB (fragment): CcdB, a bacterial toxin that poisons DNA gyrase; ccdB; Plasmids containing the ccdB gene cannot be propagated in standard E. coli strains.
   3173..3442    +  CDS            tnpA (fragment): TN5P_ECOLX - Also known as tnp. Experimental evidence at protein level: Swiss-Prot protein existence level 1. Mediates transposition of transposon Tn5 by a 'cut and paste' mechanism. First, the monomeric transposase binds the 19 bp inverted DNA repeats flanking the transposon. Then, dimerization of the DNA- bound transposase creates a synaptic DNA complex. After nicking of the first DNA strand, excision of the transposon proceeds through a series of intermediates. The transposase then mediates the insertion of the transposon at a new site by strand transfer. The activity of the wild- type tran
   3474..4268    +  CDS            NeoR/KanR: aminoglycoside phosphotransferase from Tn5; aph(3')-II (or nptII); confers resistance to neomycin, kanamycin, and G418 (Geneticin®)
   4289..4340    -  misc_feature   bom (fragment): basis of mobility region from pBR322
   4367..4455    +  promoter       AmpR promoter (fragment): bla
   4475..4849    +  CDS            BleoR: antibiotic-binding protein; Sh ble from Streptoalloteichus hindustanus; confers resistance to bleomycin, phleomycin, and Zeocin™
   4987..5575    +  rep_origin     ori: high-copy-number ColE1/pMB1/pBR322/pUC origin of replication
>Addgene plasmid #51423 | pGolden-Hyg | depositor full sequence | sequence record 78380 | pGolden-Hyg sequence 5756 bps
AGCGCCCAATACGCAAACCGCCTCTCCCCGCGCGTTGGCCGATTCATTAATGCAGCTGGCACGACAGGTT
TCCCGACTGGAAAGCGGGCAGTGAGCGCAACGCAATTAATGTGAGTTAGCTCACTCATTAGGCACCCCAG
GCTTTACACTTTATGCTTCCGGCTCGTATGTTGTGTGGAATTGTGAGCGGATAACAATTTCACACAGGAA
ACAGCTATGACCATGATTACGCCAAGCTATTTAGGTGACACTATAGAATACTCAAGCTATGCATCAAGCT
TGGTACCGAGCTCGGATCCACTAGTAACGGCCGCCAGTGTGCTGGAATTCGCCCTTAGGTCTCTGGACAT
AACTTCGTATAATGTATGCTATACGAAGTTATAGCTGGTTCTTTCCGCCTCAGAAGCCATAGAGCCCACC
GCATCCCCAGCATGCCTGCTATTGTCTTCCCAATCCTCCCCCTTGCTGTCCTGCCCCACCCCACCCCCCA
GAATAGAATGACACCTACTCAGACAATGCGATGCAATTTCCTCATTTTATTAGGAAAGGACAGTGGGAGT
GGCACCTTCCAGGGTCAAGGAAGGCACGGGGGAGGGGCAAACAACAGATGGCTGGCAACTAGAAGGCACA
GTCGAGGCTGATCAGCGAGCTCTAGATCTGCACCCAATCGGCAGGCACGGGCGGCGATCTCCAATCTGCG
GGATCAGTCAGATCACCCGAGTGCGTGGGCATGACAATCGTGCCCTGGGGACCAACACAATCCAGAAGGG
CCTGAATCACTGCGACCGGCCCTCCCGCGACCCAGCCGAGCGAGCTTAGCGAACTGTGGACGAGAACTGT
GCCACCAAGCGTAAGGCCGTTCTCTCGCATTTGCCTTGCTAGGCTCGCGCGAGTTGCTGGCTGAGGCGTT
CTCGAAATCAGCTCTTGTTCGGTCGGCATCTACTCTATTCCTTTGCCCTCGGACGAGTGCTGGGGCGTCG
GTTTCCACTATCGGCGAGTACTTCTACACAGCCATCGGTCCAGACGGCCGCGCTTCTGCGGGCGATTTGT
GTACGCCCGACAGTCCCGGCTCCGGATCGGACGATTGCGTCGCATCGACCCTGCGCCCAAGCTGCATCAT
CGAAATTGCCGTCAACCAAGCTCTGATAGAGTTGGTCAAGACCAATGCGGAGCATATACGCCCGGAGCCG
CGGCGATCCTGCAAGCTCCGGATGCCTCCGCTCGAAGTAGCGCGTCTGCTGCTCCATACAAGCCAACCAC
GGCCTCCAGAAGAAGATGTTGGCGACCTCGTATTGGGAATCCCCGAACATCGCCTCGCTCCAGTCAATGA
CCGCTGTTATGCGGCCATTGTCCGTCAGGACATTGTTGGAGCCGAAATCCGCGTGCACGAGGTGCCGGAC
TTCGGGGCAGTCCTCGGCCCAAAGCATCAGCTCATCGAGAGCCTGCGCGACGGACGCACTGACGGTGTCG
TCCATCACAGTTTGCCAGTGATACACATGGGGATTAGCAATCGCGCATATGAAATCACGCCATGTAGTGT
ATTGACCGATTCCTTGCGGTCCGAATGGGCCGAACCCGCTCGTCTGGCTAAGATCGGCCGCAGCGATCGC
ACCCATGGCCTCCGCGACCGGCTGCAGAACAGCGGGCAGTTCGGTTTCAGGCAGGTCTTGCAACGTGACA
CCCTGTGCACGGCGGGAGATGCAATAGGTCAGGCTCTCGCTGAATTCCCCAATGTCAAGCACTTCCGGAA
TCGGGAGCGCGGCCGATGCAAAGTGCCGATAAACATAACGATCTTTGTAGAAACCATCGGCGCAGCTATT
TACCCGCAGGACATATCCACGCCCTCCTACATCGAAGCTGAAAGCACGAGATTCTTCGCCCTCCGAGAGC
TGCATCAGGTCGGAGACGCTGTCGAACTTTTCGATCAGAAACTTCTCGACAGACGTCGCGGTGAGTTCAG
GCTTTCCGGATCTATCCATTCGAAAGGCCCGGAGATGAGGAAGAGGGGAACAGCGCGGCAGACGTGCGCT
TTTGAAGCGTGCAGAATGCCGGGCCTCCGGAGGACCTTCGGGCGCCCGCCCCGCCCCTGAGCCCGCCCCT
GAGCCCGCCCCCGGACCCACCCCTTCCCAGCCTCTGAGCCCAGAAAGCGAAGGAGCAAAGCTGCTATTGG
CCGCTGCCCCAAAGGCCTACCCGCTTCCATTGCTCAGCGGTGCTGTCCATCTGCACGAGACTAGTGAGAC
GTGCTACTTCCATTTGTCACGTCCTGCACGACGCGAGCTGCGGGGCGGGGGGGAACTTCCTGACTAGGGG
AGGAGTAGAAGGTGGCGCGAAGGGGCCACCAAAGAACGGAGCCGGTTGGCGCCTACCGGTGGATGTGGAA
TGTGTGCGAGGCCAGAGGCCACTTGTGTAGCGCCAAGTGCCCAGCGGGGCTGCTAAAGCGCATGCTCCAG
ACTGCCTTGGGAAAAGCGCCTCCCCTACCCGGTAGGGCGCGATAACTTCGTATAATGTATGCTATACGAA
GTTATCCACCGCGGTGGAGCTCCAGCTTTTGTTCCCTTTAGCACGTGAGACCTAAGGGCGAATTCTGCAG
ATATCCATCACACTGGCGGCCGCTCGAGCATGCATCTAGAGGGCCCAATTCGCCCTATAGTGAGTCGTAT
TACAATTCACTGGCCGTCGTTTTACAACGTCGTGACTGGGAAAACCCTGGCGTTACCCAACTTAATCGCC
TTGCAGCACATCCCCCTTTCGCCAGCTGGCGTAATAGCGAAGAGGCCCGCACCGATCGCCCTTCCCAACA
GTTGCGCAGCCTATACGTACGGCAGTTTAAGGTTTACACCTATAAAAGAGAGAGCCGTTATCGTCTGTTT
GTGGATGTACAGAGTGATATTATTGACACGCCGGGGCGACGGATGGTGATCCCCCTGGCCAGTGCACGTC
TGCTGTCAGATAAAGTCTCCCGTGAACTTTACCCGGTGGTGCATATCGGGGATGAAAGCTGGCGCATGAT
GACCACCGATATGGCCAGTGTGCCGGTCTCCGTTATCGGGGAAGAAGTGGCTGATCTCAGCCACCGCGAA
AATGACATCAAAAACGCCATTAACCTGATGTTCTGGGGAATATAAATGTCAGGCATGAGATTATCAAAAA
GGATCTTCACCTAGATCCTTTTCACGTAGAAAGCCAGTCCGCAGAAACGGTGCTGACCCCGGATGAATGT
CAGCTACTGGGCTATCTGGACAAGGGAAAACGCAAGCGCAAAGAGAAAGCAGGTAGCTTGCAGTGGGCTT
ACATGGCGATAGCTAGACTGGGCGGTTTTATGGACAGCAAGCGAACCGGAATTGCCAGCTGGGGCGCCCT
CTGGTAAGGTTGGGAAGCCCTGCAAAGTAAACTGGATGGCTTTCTCGCCGCCAAGGATCTGATGGCGCAG
GGGATCAAGCTCTGATCAAGAGACAGGATGAGGATCGTTTCGCATGATTGAACAAGATGGATTGCACGCA
GGTTCTCCGGCCGCTTGGGTGGAGAGGCTATTCGGCTATGACTGGGCACAACAGACAATCGGCTGCTCTG
ATGCCGCCGTGTTCCGGCTGTCAGCGCAGGGGCGCCCGGTTCTTTTTGTCAAGACCGACCTGTCCGGTGC
CCTGAATGAACTGCAAGACGAGGCAGCGCGGCTATCGTGGCTGGCCACGACGGGCGTTCCTTGCGCAGCT
GTGCTCGACGTTGTCACTGAAGCGGGAAGGGACTGGCTGCTATTGGGCGAAGTGCCGGGGCAGGATCTCC
TGTCATCTCACCTTGCTCCTGCCGAGAAAGTATCCATCATGGCTGATGCAATGCGGCGGCTGCATACGCT
TGATCCGGCTACCTGCCCATTCGACCACCAAGCGAAACATCGCATCGAGCGAGCACGTACTCGGATGGAA
GCCGGTCTTGTCGATCAGGATGATCTGGACGAAGAGCATCAGGGGCTCGCGCCAGCCGAACTGTTCGCCA
GGCTCAAGGCGAGCATGCCCGACGGCGAGGATCTCGTCGTGACCCATGGCGATGCCTGCTTGCCGAATAT
CATGGTGGAAAATGGCCGCTTTTCTGGATTCATCGACTGTGGCCGGCTGGGTGTGGCGGACCGCTATCAG
GACATAGCGTTGGCTACCCGTGATATTGCTGAAGAGCTTGGCGGCGAATGGGCTGACCGCTTCCTCGTGC
TTTACGGTATCGCCGCTCCCGATTCGCAGCGCATCGCCTTCTATCGCCTTCTTGACGAGTTCTTCTGAAT
TATTAACGCTTACAATTTCCTGATGCGGTATTTTCTCCTTACGCATCTGTGCGGTATTTCACACCGCATA
CAGGTGGCACTTTTCGGGGAAATGTGCGCGGAACCCCTATTTGTTTATTTTTCTAAATACATTCAAATAT
GTATCCGCTCATGAGACAATAACCCTGATAAATGCTTCAATAATAGCACGTGAGGAGGGCCACCATGGCC
AAGTTGACCAGTGCCGTTCCGGTGCTCACCGCGCGCGACGTCGCCGGAGCGGTCGAGTTCTGGACCGACC
GGCTCGGGTTCTCCCGGGACTTCGTGGAGGACGACTTCGCCGGTGTGGTCCGGGACGACGTGACCCTGTT
CATCAGCGCGGTCCAGGACCAGGTGGTGCCGGACAACACCCTGGCCTGGGTGTGGGTGCGCGGCCTGGAC
GAGCTGTACGCCGAGTGGTCGGAGGTCGTGTCCACGAACTTCCGGGACGCCTCCGGGCCGGCCATGACCG
AGATCGGCGAGCAGCCGTGGGGGCGGGAGTTCGCCCTGCGCGACCCGGCCGGCAACTGCGTGCACTTCGT
GGCCGAGGAGCAGGACTGACACGTGCTAAAACTTCATTTTTAATTTAAAAGGATCTAGGTGAAGATCCTT
TTTGATAATCTCATGACCAAAATCCCTTAACGTGAGTTTTCGTTCCACTGAGCGTCAGACCCCGTAGAAA
AGATCAAAGGATCTTCTTGAGATCCTTTTTTTCTGCGCGTAATCTGCTGCTTGCAAACAAAAAAACCACC
GCTACCAGCGGTGGTTTGTTTGCCGGATCAAGAGCTACCAACTCTTTTTCCGAAGGTAACTGGCTTCAGC
AGAGCGCAGATACCAAATACTGTCCTTCTAGTGTAGCCGTAGTTAGGCCACCACTTCAAGAACTCTGTAG
CACCGCCTACATACCTCGCTCTGCTAATCCTGTTACCAGTGGCTGCTGCCAGTGGCGATAAGTCGTGTCT
TACCGGGTTGGACTCAAGACGATAGTTACCGGATAAGGCGCAGCGGTCGGGCTGAACGGGGGGTTCGTGC
ACACAGCCCAGCTTGGAGCGAACGACCTACACCGAACTGAGATACCTACAGCGTGAGCTATGAGAAAGCG
CCACGCTTCCCGAAGGGAGAAAGGCGGACAGGTATCCGGTAAGCGGCAGGGTCGGAACAGGAGAGCGCAC
GAGGGAGCTTCCAGGGGGAAACGCCTGGTATCTTTATAGTCCTGTCGGGTTTCGCCACCTCTGACTTGAG
CGTCGATTTTTGTGATGCTCGTCAGGGGGGCGGAGCCTATGGAAAAACGCCAGCAACGCGGCCTTTTTAC
GGTTCCTGGGCTTTTGCTGGCCTTTTGCTCACATGTTCTTTCCTGCGTTATCCCCTGATTCTGTGGATAA
CCGTATTACCGCCTTTGAGTGAGCTGATACCGCTCGCCGCAGCCGAACGACCGAGCGCAGCGAGTCAGTG
AGCGAGGAAGCGGAAG
