>Addgene plasmid #51423 | pGolden-Hyg | addgene partial sequence | sequence record 80313 | mPGK-F 5'-cattctgcacgcttcaaaag-3'
CTCATCTCCGGGCCTTTCGAATGGATAGATCCGGAAAGCCTGAACTCACCGCGACGTCTGTCGAGAAGTT
TCTGATCGAAAAGTTCGACAGCGTCTCCGACCTGATGCAGCTCTCGGAGGGCGAAGAATCTCGTGCTTTC
AGCTTCGATGTAGGAGGGCGTGGATATGTCCTGCGGGTAAATAGCTGCGCCGATGGTTTCTACAAAGATC
GTTATGTTTATCGGCACTTTGCATCGGCCGCGCTCCCGATTCCGGAAGTGCTTGACATTGGGGAATTCAG
CGAGAGCCTGACCTATTGCATCTCCCGCCGTGCACAGGGTGTCACGTTGCAAGACCTGCCTGAAACCGAA
CTGCCCGCTGTTCTGCAGCCGGTCGCGGAGGCCATGGGTGCGATCGCTGCGGCCGATCTTAGCCAGACGA
GCGGGTTCGGCCCATTCGGACCGCAAGGAATCGGTCAATACACTACATGGCGTGATTTCATATGCGCGAT
TGCTAATCCCCATGTGTATCACTGGCAAACTGTGATGGACGACACCGTCAGTGCGTCCGTCGCGCAGGCT
CTCGATGAGCTGATGCTTTGGGCCGAGGACTGCCCCGAAGTCCGGCACCTCGTGCACGCGGATTTCGGCT
CCAACAATGTCCTGACGGACAATGGCCGCATAACAGCGGTCATTGACTGGAGCGAGGCGATGTTCGGGGA
TTCCCAATACGAGGTCGCCAACATCTTCTTCTGGAGGCCGTGGTTGGCTTGTATGGAGCAGCAGACGCGC
TACTTCGAGCGGAGGCATCCGGAGCTTGCAGGATCGCCGCGGCTCCGGGCGTATATGCTCCGCATTGGTC
TTGACCAACTCTATCAGAGCTTGGTTGACGGCAATTTCGATGATGCAGCT
