>Addgene plasmid #51423 | pGolden-Hyg | addgene partial sequence | sequence record 80319 | M13pUC-Fwd 5'-CCCAGTCACGACGTTGTAAAACG-3'
GACTCACTATAGGGCGAATTGGGCCCTCTAGATGCATGCTCGAGCGGCCGCCAGTGTGATGGATATCTGC
AGAATTCGCCCTTAGGTCTCACGTGCTAAAGGGAACAAAAGCTGGAGCTCCACCGCGGTGGATAACTTCG
TATAGCATACATTATACGAAGTTATCGCGCCCTACCGGGTAGGGGAGGCGCTTTTCCCAAGGCAGTCTGG
AGCATGCGCTTTAGCAGCCCCGCTGGGCACTTGGCGCTACACAAGTGGCCTCTGGCCTCGCACACATTCC
ACATCCACCGGTAGGCGCCAACCGGCTCCGTTCTTTGGTGGCCCCTTCGCGCCACCTTCTACTCCTCCCC
TAGTCAGGAAGTTCCCCCCCGCCCCGCAGCTCGCGTCGTGCAGGACGTGACAAATGGAAGTAGCACGTCT
CACTAGTCTCGTGCAGATGGACAGCACCGCTGAGCAATGGAAGCGGGTAGGCCTTTGGGGCAGCGGCCAA
TAGCAGCTTTGCTCCTTCGCTTTCTGGGCTCAGAGGCTGGGAAGGGGTGGGTCCGGGGGCGGGCTCAGGG
GCGGGCTCAGGGGCGGGGCGGGCGCCCGAAGGTCCTCCGGAGGCCCGGCATTCTGCACGCTTCAAAAGCG
CACGTCTGCCGCGCTGTTCCCCTCTTCCTCATCTCCGGGCCTTTCGAATGGATAGATCCGGAAAGCCTGA
ACTCACCGCGACGTCTGTCGAGAAGTTTCTGATCGAAAAGTTCGACAGCGTCTCCGACCTGATGCAGCTC
TCGGAGGGCGAAGAATCTCGTGCTTTCAGCTTCGATGTAGGAGGGCGTGGATATGTCCTGCGGGTAAATA
GCTGCGCCGATGGTTTCTACAAAGATCGTTATGTTTATCG
