>Addgene plasmid #51423 | pGolden-Hyg | addgene partial sequence | sequence record 80320 | ColE2 5'-CCGCAGCCGAACGACCGAGC-3'
AGAGCGCCCAATACGCAAACCGCCTCTCCCCGCGCGTTGGCCGATTCATTAATGCAGCTGGCACGACAGG
TTTCCCGACTGGAAAGCGGGCAGTGAGCGCAACGCAATTAATGTGAGTTAGCTCACTCATTAGGCACCCC
AGGCTTTACACTTTATGCTTCCGGCTCGTATGTTGTGTGGAATTGTGAGCGGATAACAATTTCACACAGG
AAACAGCTATGACCATGATTACGCCAAGCTATTTAGGTGACACTATAGAATACTCAAGCTATGCATCAAG
CTTGGTACCGAGCTCGGATCCACTAGTAACGGCCGCCAGTGTGCTGGAATTCGCCCTTAGGTCTCTGGAC
ATAACTTCGTATAATGTATGCTATACGAAGTTATAGCTGGTTCTTTCCGCCTCAGAAGCCATAGAGCCCA
CCGCATCCCCAGCATGCCTGCTATTGTCTTCCCAATCCTCCCCCTTGCTGTCCTGCCCCACCCCACCCCC
CAGAATAGAATGACACCTACTCAGACAATGCGATGCAATTTCCTCATTTTATTAGGAAAGGACAGTGGGA
GTGGCACCTTCCAGGGTCAAGGAAGGCACGGGGGAGGGGCAAACAACAGATGGCTGGCAACTAGAAGGCA
CAGTCGAGGCTGATCAGCGAGCTCTAGAGATCTGCACCCAATCGGCAGGCACGGGCGGCGATCTCCAATC
TGCGGGATCAGTCAGATCACCCGAGTGCGTGGGCATGACAATCGTGCCCTGGGGACCAACACAATCCAGA
AGGGCCTGAATCACTGCGACCGGCCCTCCCGCGACCCAGCCGAGCGAGCTTAGCGAACTGTGGACGAGAA
CTGTGCCACCAAGCGTAAGGCCGTTCTCTCGCATTTGCCTT
